Addgene plasmid #91118: pTRANS_230
Purpose: (Empty Backbone) Transformation, Type: T-DNA, Plant Selection: 2x35S:bar, Viral Replication: none
Depositing lab: Daniel Voytas. Depositing organization: University of Minnesota. Publication: A multi-purpose toolkit to enable advanced genome engineering in plants. Cermak T, Curtin SJ, Gil-Humanes J, Cegan R, Kono TJY, Konecna E, Belanto JJ, Starker CG, Mathre JW, Greenstein RL, Voytas DF. Plant Cell. 2017 May 18. pii: tpc.00922.2016. doi: 10.1105/tpc.16.00922. PubMed 28522548.
Backbone
  Vector backbone: pCAMBIA
  Vector type: Plant Expression
  Selectable markers: Basta
Growth in bacteria
  Bacterial resistance: Kanamycin, 50 μg/mL
  Growth temperature: 37°C
  Growth strain: ccdB Survival
  Copy number: High Copy
Gene/Insert
  Gene/Insert name: None
Terms and licenses: Academic/Nonprofit Terms; Industry Terms: Not Available to Industry
How to cite: pTRANS_230 was a gift from Daniel Voytas (Addgene plasmid # 91118)
