[The description below was written by a language model from this plasmid's Addgene catalogue record and pLannotate feature annotations shown in this document.]
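Description:
pTRANS_230 is an empty T-DNA binary vector built on a pCAMBIA backbone, one of the transformation backbones in a modular toolkit for plant genome engineering. It is a plant transformation vector with no viral replicon, so the cargo is delivered as conventional T-DNA. The 10.1 kb plasmid carries two replication systems: a ColE1/pMB1-type origin with the pBR322 bom region for high-copy maintenance in E. coli, and the pVS1 oriV with its RepA replication and StaA stability proteins, the system pCAMBIA vectors use for stable maintenance in Agrobacterium. Bacterial selection is by kanamycin, through an aphA-3 aminoglycoside phosphotransferase gene located outside the T-DNA.

Between the nopaline-type left and right border repeats sit two modules. Next to the left border is the plant selection cassette: the bar gene from Streptomyces hygroscopicus, encoding phosphinothricin acetyltransferase, driven by a CaMV 35S promoter with duplicated enhancer and terminated by the CaMV poly(A) signal. It confers Basta (glufosinate) resistance on transformed plant tissue. Toward the right border is an attR1–attR2 cassette annotated as Gateway LR recombination sites, containing a chloramphenicol resistance gene and the ccdB gyrase toxin, and flanked by remnants of the pUC lac promoter/lacZα cloning region. The ccdB cassette is a counter-selectable placeholder that is replaced when user-supplied expression modules are inserted, which is why the empty vector must be kept in a ccdB-tolerant strain. The record lists no insert, and no plant promoter is present for the cargo position, so regulatory elements for the cargo must come with the inserted modules.
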