Features (pLannotate 1.2.2; 26 found; start..end, strand, type, name):
    291..1085    -  CDS            KanR: aminoglycoside phosphotransferase; aphA-3; confers resistance to kanamycin
   1510..1534    +  misc_feature   LB T-DNA repeat: left border repeat from nopaline C58 T-DNA
   1612..1786    -  polyA_signal   CaMV poly(A) signal: cauliflower mosaic virus polyadenylation signal
   1796..2344    -  CDS            bar: PAT_STRHY - Experimental evidence at protein level: Swiss-Prot protein existence level 1. Inactivates phosphinothricin (PPT) by transfer of an acetyl group from acetyl CoA. Can also acetylate demethylphosphinothricin but not PTT or glutamate. This enzyme is an effector of phosphinothricin tripeptide (PTT or bialaphos) resistance. From Streptomyces hygroscopicus. Introduced by genetic manipulation and expressed in glufosinate-tolerant maize by Dekalb Genetics.
   2389..3065    -  promoter       CaMV 35S promoter (enhanced): cauliflower mosaic virus 35S promoter with a duplicated enhancer region
   3155..3243    +  CDS            lacI (fragment): lac repressor; lacI; The lac repressor binds to the lac operator to inhibit transcription in E. coli. This inhibition can be relieved by adding lactose or isopropyl-β-D-thiogalactopyranoside (IPTG).
   3256..3277    +  protein_bind   CAP binding site: CAP binding activates transcription in the presence of cAMP. E. coli catabolite activator protein
   3292..3322    +  promoter       lac promoter: promoter for the E. coli lac operon
   3330..3346    +  protein_bind   lac operator: The lac repressor binds to the lac operator to inhibit transcription in E. coli. This inhibition can be relieved by adding lactose or isopropyl-β-D-thiogalactopyranoside (IPTG). lac repressor encoded by lacI
   3379..3404    +  misc_feature   MCS (fragment): pUC18/19 multiple cloning site
   3416..3540    +  protein_bind   attR1: mutant version of attR; recombination site for the Gateway® LR reaction LR Clonase™
   3565..3595    +  promoter       lac UV5 promoter: E. coli lac promoter with an "up" mutation
   3619..3648    +  promoter       cat promoter (fragment): promoter of the E. coli cat gene encoding chloramphenicol acetyltransferase
   3649..4329    +  CDS            CmR: chloramphenicol acetyltransferase confers resistance to chloramphenicol
   4486..4644    +  CDS            ccdA (fragment): CCDA_ECO57 - Also known as H, letA. Experimental evidence at protein level: Swiss-Prot protein existence level 1. Antitoxin component of a type II toxin-antitoxin (TA) system which inhibits the post-segregational killing (PSK) of plasmid-free cells, also referred to as a plasmid addiction system. Binds to and blocks the activity of CcdB; will also remove bound CcdB protein from the CcdB-GyrA complex by forming a CcdA-CcdB complex, a process termed rejuvenation. Functions as a transcriptional corepressor for the ccdAB operon, repression also requires CcdB (By similarity). From Escherichia coli
   4649..4954    +  CDS            ccdB: CcdB, a bacterial toxin that poisons DNA gyrase; ccdB; Plasmids containing the ccdB gene cannot be propagated in standard E. coli strains.
   4995..5119    -  protein_bind   attR2: mutant version of attR; recombination site for the Gateway® LR reaction LR Clonase™
   5138..5292    +  CDS            lacZα (fragment): LacZα fragment of β-galactosidase; lacZ fragment
   5358..5382    +  misc_feature   RB T-DNA repeat: right border repeat from nopaline C58 T-DNA
   5722..6123    +  CDS            Y4CG_SINFN (fragment): Protein inferred from homology: Swiss-Prot protein existence level 3. From Sinorhizobium fredii (strain NBRC 101917 / NGR234).
   6683..7312    +  CDS            pVS1 StaA: stability protein from the Pseudomonas plasmid pVS1 (Heeb et al., 2000)
   7741..8814    +  CDS            pVS1 RepA: replication protein from the Pseudomonas plasmid pVS1 (Heeb et al., 2000)
   8880..9074    +  rep_origin     pVS1 oriV: origin of replication for the Pseudomonas plasmid pVS1 (Heeb et al., 2000)
   9277..9316    +  CDS            rop (fragment): Rop protein, which maintains plasmids at low copy number; rop
   9418..9558    +  misc_feature   bom: basis of mobility region from pBR322
   9744..204     -  rep_origin     ori (across the origin): high-copy-number ColE1/pMB1/pBR322/pUC origin of replication
>Addgene plasmid #91118 | pTRANS_230 | addgene full sequence | sequence record 182093 | Addgene NGS Result
GTAGGCGGTGCTACAGAGTTCTTGAAGTGGTGGCCTAACTACGGCTACACTAGAAGGACAGTATTTGGTA
TCTGCGCTCTGCTGAAGCCAGTTACCTTCGGAAAAAGAGTTGGTAGCTCTTGATCCGGCAAACAAACCAC
CGCTGGTAGCGGTGGTTTTTTTGTTTGCAAGCAGCAGATTACGCGCAGAAAAAAAGGATCTCAAGAAGAT
CCTTTGATCTTTTCTACGGGGTCTGACGCTCAGTGGAACGAAAACTCACGTTAAGGGATTTTGGTCATGC
ATTCTAGGTACTAAAACAATTCATCCAGTAAAATATAATATTTTATTTTCTCCCAATCAGGCTTGATCCC
CAGTAAGTCAAAAAATAGCTCGACATACTGTTCTTCCCCGATATCCTCCCTGATCGACCGGACGCAGAAG
GCAATGTCATACCACTTGTCCGCCCTGCCGCTTCTCCCAAGATCAATAAAGCCACTTACTTTGCCATCTT
TCACAAAGATGTTGCTGTCTCCCAGGTCGCCGTGGGAAAAGACAAGTTCCTCTTCGGGCTTTTCCGTCTT
TAAAAAATCATACAGCTCGCGCGGATCTTTAAATGGAGTGTCTTCTTCCCAGTTTTCGCAATCCACATCG
GCCAGATCGTTATTCAGTAAGTAATCCAATTCGGCTAAGCGGCTGTCTAAGCTATTCGTATAGGGACAAT
CCGATATGTCGATGGAGTGAAAGAGCCTGATGCACTCCGCATACAGCTCGATAATCTTTTCAGGGCTTTG
TTCATCTTCATACTCTTCCGAGCAAAGGACGCCATCGGCCTCACTCATGAGCAGATTGCTCCAGCCATCA
TGCCGTTCAAAGTGCAGGACCTTTGGAACAGGCAGCTTTCCTTCCAGCCATAGCATCATGTCCTTTTCCC
GTTCCACATCATAGGTGGTCCCTTTATACCGGCTGTCCGTCATTTTTAAATATAGGTTTTCATTTTCTCC
CACCAGCTTATATACCTTAGCAGGAGACATTCCTTCCGTATCTTTTACGCAGCGGTATTTTTCGATCAGT
TTTTTCAATTCCGGTGATATTCTCATTTTAGCCATTTATTATTTCCTTCCTCTTTTCTACAGTATTTAAA
GATACCCCAAGAAGCTAATTATAACAAGACGAACTCCAATTCACTGTTCCTTGCATTCTAAAACCTTAAA
TACCAGAAAACAGCTTTTTCAAAGTTGTTTTCAAAGTTGGCGTATAACATAGTATCGACGGAGCCGATTT
TGAAACCGCGGTGATCACAGGCAGCAACGCTCTGTCATCGTTACAATCAACATGCTACCCTCCGCGAGAT
CATCCGTGTTTCAAACCCGGCAGCTTAGTTGCCGTTCTTCCGAATAGCATCGGTAACATGAGCAAAGTCT
GCCGCCTTACAACGGCTCTCCCGCTGACGCCGTCCCGGACTGATGGGCTGCCTGTATCGAGTGGTGATTT
TGTGCCGAGCTGCCGGTCGGGGAGCTGTTGGCTGGCTGGTGGCAGGATATATTGTGGTGTAAACAAATTG
ACGCTTAGACAACTTAATAACACATTGCGGACGTTTTTAATGTACTGAATTAACGCCGAATTAATTCGGG
GGATCTGGATTTTAGTACTGGATTTTGGTTTTAGGAATTAGAAATTTTATTGATAGAAGTATTTTACAAA
TACAAATACATACTAAGGGTTTCTTATATGCTCAACACATGAGCGAAACCCTATAGGAACCCTAATTCCC
TTATCTGGGAACTACTCACACATTATTATGGAGAAACTCGAGTCAAATCTCGGTGACGGGCAGGACCGGA
CGGGGCGGTACCGGCAGGCTGAAGTCCAGCTGCCAGAAACCCACGTCATGCCAGTTCCCGTGCTTGAAGC
CGGCCGCCCGCAGCATGCCGCGGGGGGCATATCCGAGCGCCTCGTGCATGCGCACGCTCGGGTCGTTGGG
CAGCCCGATGACAGCGACCACGCTCTTGAAGCCCTGTGCCTCCAGGGACTTCAGCAGATGGGTGTAGAGC
GTGGAGCCCAGTCCCGTCCGCTGGTGGCGGGGGCTGACGTACACGGTCGACTCGGCCGTCCAGTCGTAGG
CGTTGCGTGCCTTCCAGGGGCCCGCGTAGGCGATGCCGGCGACCTCGCCGTCCACCTCGGCGACGAGCCA
GGGATAGCGCTCCCGCAGACGGACGAGGTCGTCCGTCCACTCCTGCGGTTCCTGCGGCTCGGTACGGAAG
TTGACCGTGCTTGTCTCGATGTAGTGGTTGACGATGGTGCAGACCGCCGGCATGTCCGCCTCGGTGGCAC
GGCGGATGTCGGCCGGGCGTCGTTCTGGGCTCATGGTAGACTCGAGAGAGATAGATTTGTAGAGAGAGAC
TGGTGATTTCAGCGTGTCCTCTCCAAATGAAATGAACTTCCTTATATAGAGGAAGGGTCTTGCGAAGGAT
AGTGGGATTGTGCGTCATCCCTTACGTCAGTGGAGATATCACATCAATCCACTTGCTTTGAAGACGTGGT
TGGAACGTCTTCTTTTTCCACGATGCTCCTCGTGGGTGGGGGTCCATCTTTGGGACCACTGTCGGCAGAG
GCATCTTGAACGATAGCCTTTCCTTTATCGCAATGATGGCATTTGTAGGTGCCACCTTCCTTTTCTACTG
TCCTTTTGATGAAGTGACAGATAGCTGGGCAATGGAATCCGAGGAGGTTTCCCGATATTACCCTTTGTTG
AAAAGTCTCAATAGCCCTTTGGTCTTCTGAGACTGTATCTTTGATATTCTTGGAGTAGACGAGAGTGTCG
TGCTCCACCATGTTCACATCAATCCACTTGCTTTGAAGACGTGGTTGGAACGTCTTCTTTTTCCACGATG
CTCCTCGTGGGTGGGGGTCCATCTTTGGGACCACTGTCGGCAGAGGCATCTTGAACGATAGCCTTTCCTT
TATCGCAATGATGGCATTTGTAGGTGCCACCTTCCTTTTCTACTGTCCTTTTGATGAAGTGACAGATAGC
TGGGCAATGGAATCCGAGGAGGTTTCCCGATATTACCCTTTGTTGAAAAGTCTCAATAGCCCTTTGGTCT
TCTGAGACTGTATCTTTGATATTCTTGGAGTAGACGAGAGTGTCGTGCTCCACCATGTTGGCAAGCTGCT
CTAGCCAATACGCAAACCGCCTCTCCCCGCGCGTTGGCCGATTCATTAATGCAGCTGGCACGACAGGTTT
CCCGACTGGAAAGCGGGCAGTGAGCGCAACGCAATTAATGTGAGTTAGCTCACTCATTAGGCACCCCAGG
CTTTACACTTTATGCTTCCGGCTCGTATGTTGTGTGGAATTGTGAGCGGATAACAATTTCACACAGGAAA
CAGCTATGACATGATTACGAATTCGAGCTCGGTACCCGGGGATCAAAAGCAGGTGACAAGTTTGTACAAA
AAAGCTGAACGAGAAACGTAAAATGATATAAATATCAATATATTAAATTAGATTTTGCATAAAAAACAGA
CTACATAATACTGTAAAACACAACATATCCAGTCACTATGGCGGCCGCATTAGGAACCCCAGGCTTTACA
CTTTATGCTTCCGGCTCGTATAATGTGTGGATTTTGAGTTAGGATCCGTCGAGATTTTCAGGAGCTAAGG
AAGCTAAAATGGAGAAAAAAATCACTGGATATACCACCGTTGATATATCCCAATGGCATCGTAAAGAACA
TTTTGAGGCATTTCAGTCAGTCGCTCAATGTACCTATAACCAGACCGTTCAGCTGGATATTACGGCCTTT
TTAAAGACCGTAAAGAAAAATAAGCACAAGTTTTATCCGGCCTTTATTCACATTCTTGCCCGCCTGATGA
ATGCTCATCCGGAATTCCGTATGGCAATGAAAGACGGTGAGCTGGTGATATGGGATAGTGTTCACCCTTG
TTACACCGTTTTCCATGAGCAAACTGAAACGTTTTCATCGCTCTGGAGTGAATACCACGACGATTTCCGG
CAGTTTCTACACATATATTCGCAAGATGTGGCGTGTTACGGTGAAAACCTGGCCTATTTCCCTAAAGGGT
TTATTGAGAATATGTTTTTCGTCTCAGCCAATCCCTGGGTGAGTTTCACCAGTTTTGATTTAAACGTGGC
CAATATGGACAACTTCTTCGCCCCCGTTTTCACCATGGGCAAATATTATACGCAAGGCGACAAGGTGCTG
ATGCCGCTGGCGATTCAGGTTCATCATGCCGTTTGTGATGGCTTCCATGTCGGCAGAATGCTTAATGAAT
TACAACAGTACTGCGATGAGTGGCAGGCGGGGCGTAATCTAGAGGATCCGGCTTACTAAAAGCCAGATAA
CAGTATGCGTATTTGCGCGCTGATTTTTGCGGTATAAGAATATATACTGATATGTATACCCGAAGTATGT
CAAAAAGAGGTATGCTATGAAGCAGCGTATTACAGTGACAGTTGACAGCGACAGCTATCAGTTGCTCAAG
GCATATATGATGTCAATATCTCCGGTCTGGTAAGCACAACCATGCAGAATGAAGCCCGTCGTCTGCGTGC
CGAACGCTGGAAAGCGGAAAATCAGGAAGGGATGGCTGAGGTCGCCCGGTTTATTGAAATGAACGGCTCT
TTTGCTGACGAGAACAGGGGCTGGTGAAATGCAGTTTAAGGTTTACACCTATAAAAGAGAGAGCCGTTAT
CGTCTGTTTGTGGATGTACAGAGTGATATTATTGACACGCCCGGGCGACGGATGGTGATCCCCCTGGCCA
GTGCACGTCTGCTGTCAGATAAAGTCCCCCGTGAACTTTACCCGGTGGTGCATATCGGGGATGAAAGCTG
GCGCATGATGACCACCGATATGGCCAGTGTGCCGGCCTCCGTTATCGGGGAAGAAGTGGCTGATCTCAGC
CACCGCGAAAATGACATCAAAAACGCCATTAACCTGATGTTCTGGGGAATATAAATGTCAGGCTCCCTTA
TACACAGCCAGTCTGCAGGTCGACCATAGTGACTGGATATGTTGTGTTTTACAGTATTATGTAGTCTGTT
TTTTATGCAAAATCTAATTTAATATATTGATATTTATATCATTTTACGTTTCTCGTTCAGCTTTCTTGTA
CAAAGTGGTCACCTGCAAAAAGTGTGGCACTGGCCGTCGTTTTACAACGTCGTGACTGGGAAAACCCTGG
CGTTACCCAACTTAATCGCCTTGCAGCACATCCCCCTTTCGCCAGCTGGCGTAATAGCGAAGAGGCCCGC
ACCGATCGCCCTTCCCAACAGTTGCGCAGCCTGAATGGCGAATGCTAGAGCAGCTTGAGCTTGGATCAGA
TTGTCGTTTCCCGCCTTCAGTTTAAACTATCAGTGTTTGACAGGATATATTGGCGGGTAAACCTAAGAGA
AAAGAGCGTTTATTAGAATAATCGGATATTTAAAAGGGCGTGAAAAGGTTTATCCGTTCGTCCATTTGTA
TGTGCATGCCAACCACAGGGTTCCCCTCGGGATCAAAGTACTTTGATCCAACCCCTCCGCTGCTATAGTG
CAGTCGGCTTCTGACGTTCAGTGCAGCCGTCTTCTGAAAACGACATGTCGCACAAGTCCTAAGTTACGCG
ACAGGCTGCCGCCCTGCCCTTTTCCTGGCGTTTTCTTGTCGCGTGTTTTAGTCGCATAAAGTAGAATACT
TGCGACTAGAACCGGAGACATTACGCCATGAACAAGAGCGCCGCCGCTGGCCTGCTGGGCTATGCCCGCG
TCAGCACCGACGACCAGGACTTGACCAACCAACGGGCCGAACTGCACGCGGCCGGCTGCACCAAGCTGTT
TTCCGAGAAGATCACCGGCACCAGGCGCGACCGCCCGGAGCTGGCCAGGATGCTTGACCACCTACGCCCT
GGCGACGTTGTGACAGTGACCAGGCTAGACCGCCTGGCCCGCAGCACCCGCGACCTACTGGACATTGCCG
AGCGCATCCAGGAGGCCGGCGCGGGCCTGCGTAGCCTGGCAGAGCCGTGGGCCGACACCACCACGCCGGC
CGGCCGCATGGTGTTGACCGTGTTCGCCGGCATTGCCGAGTTCGAGCGTTCCCTAATCATCGACCGCACC
CGGAGCGGGCGCGAGGCCGCCAAGGCCCGAGGCGTGAAGTTTGGCCCCCGCCCTACCCTCACCCCGGCAC
AGATCGCGCACGCCCGCGAGCTGATCGACCAGGAAGGCCGCACCGTGAAAGAGGCGGCTGCACTGCTTGG
CGTGCATCGCTCGACCCTGTACCGCGCACTTGAGCGCAGCGAGGAAGTGACGCCCACCGAGGCCAGGCGG
CGCGGTGCCTTCCGTGAGGACGCATTGACCGAGGCCGACGCCCTGGCGGCCGCCGAGAATGAACGCCAAG
AGGAACAAGCATGAAACCGCACCAGGACGGCCAGGACGAACCGTTTTTCATTACCGAAGAGATCGAGGCG
GAGATGATCGCGGCCGGGTACGTGTTCGAGCCGCCCGCGCACGTCTCAACCGTGCGGCTGCATGAAATCC
TGGCCGGTTTGTCTGATGCCAAGCTGGCGGCCTGGCCGGCCAGCTTGGCCGCTGAAGAAACCGAGCGCCG
CCGTCTAAAAAGGTGATGTGTATTTGAGTAAAACAGCTTGCGTCATGCGGTCGCTGCGTATATGATGCGA
TGAGTAAATAAACAAATACGCAAGGGGAACGCATGAAGGTTATCGCTGTACTTAACCAGAAAGGCGGGTC
AGGCAAGACGACCATCGCAACCCATCTAGCCCGCGCCCTGCAACTCGCCGGGGCCGATGTTCTGTTAGTC
GATTCCGATCCCCAGGGCAGTGCCCGCGATTGGGCGGCCGTGCGGGAAGATCAACCGCTAACCGTTGTCG
GCATCGACCGCCCGACGATTGACCGCGACGTGAAGGCCATCGGCCGGCGCGACTTCGTAGTGATCGACGG
AGCGCCCCAGGCGGCGGACTTGGCTGTGTCCGCGATCAAGGCAGCCGACTTCGTGCTGATTCCGGTGCAG
CCAAGCCCTTACGACATATGGGCCACCGCCGACCTGGTGGAGCTGGTTAAGCAGCGCATTGAGGTCACGG
ATGGAAGGCTACAAGCGGCCTTTGTCGTGTCGCGGGCGATCAAAGGCACGCGCATCGGCGGTGAGGTTGC
CGAGGCGCTGGCCGGGTACGAGCTGCCCATTCTTGAGTCCCGTATCACGCAGCGCGTGAGCTACCCAGGC
ACTGCCGCCGCCGGCACAACCGTTCTTGAATCAGAACCCGAGGGCGACGCTGCCCGCGAGGTCCAGGCGC
TGGCCGCTGAAATTAAATCAAAACTCATTTGAGTTAATGAGGTAAAGAGAAAATGAGCAAAAGCACAAAC
ACGCTAAGTGCCGGCCGTCCGAGCGCACGCAGCAGCAAGGCTGCAACGTTGGCCAGCCTGGCAGACACGC
CAGCCATGAAGCGGGTCAACTTTCAGTTGCCGGCGGAGGATCACACCAAGCTGAAGATGTACGCGGTACG
CCAAGGCAAGACCATTACCGAGCTGCTATCTGAATACATCGCGCAGCTACCAGAGTAAATGAGCAAATGA
ATAAATGAGTAGATGAATTTTAGCGGCTAAAGGAGGCGGCATGGAAAATCAAGAACAACCAGGCACCGAC
GCCGTGGAATGCCCCATGTGTGGAGGAACGGGCGGTTGGCCAGGCGTAAGCGGCTGGGTTGCCTGCCGGC
CCTGCAATGGCACTGGAACCCCCAAGCCCGAGGAATCGGCGTGAGCGGTCGCAAACCATCCGGCCCGGTA
CAAATCGGCGCGGCGCTGGGTGATGACCTGGTGGAGAAGTTGAAGGCCGCGCAGGCCGCCCAGCGGCAAC
GCATCGAGGCAGAAGCACGCCCCGGTGAATCGTGGCAAGCGGCCGCTGATCGAATCCGCAAAGAATCCCG
GCAACCGCCGGCAGCCGGTGCGCCGTCGATTAGGAAGCCGCCCAAGGGCGACGAGCAACCAGATTTTTTC
GTTCCGATGCTCTATGACGTGGGCACCCGCGATAGTCGCAGCATCATGGACGTGGCCGTTTTCCGTCTGT
CGAAGCGTGACCGACGAGCTGGCGAGGTGATCCGCTACGAGCTTCCAGACGGGCACGTAGAGGTTTCCGC
AGGGCCGGCCGGCATGGCCAGTGTGTGGGATTACGACCTGGTACTGATGGCGGTTTCCCATCTAACCGAA
TCCATGAACCGATACCGGGAAGGGAAGGGAGACAAGCCCGGCCGCGTGTTCCGTCCACACGTTGCGGACG
TACTCAAGTTCTGCCGGCGAGCCGATGGCGGAAAGCAGAAAGACGACCTGGTAGAAACCTGCATTCGGTT
AAACACCACGCACGTTGCCATGCAGCGTACGAAGAAGGCCAAGAACGGCCGCCTGGTGACGGTATCCGAG
GGTGAAGCCTTGATTAGCCGCTACAAGATCGTAAAGAGCGAAACCGGGCGGCCGGAGTACATCGAGATCG
AGCTAGCTGATTGGATGTACCGCGAGATCACAGAAGGCAAGAACCCGGACGTGCTGACGGTTCACCCCGA
TTACTTTTTGATCGATCCCGGCATCGGCCGTTTTCTCTACCGCCTGGCACGCCGCGCCGCAGGCAAGGCA
GAAGCCAGATGGTTGTTCAAGACGATCTACGAACGCAGTGGCAGCGCCGGAGAGTTCAAGAAGTTCTGTT
TCACCGTGCGCAAGCTGATCGGGTCAAATGACCTGCCGGAGTACGATTTGAAGGAGGAGGCGGGGCAGGC
TGGCCCGATCCTAGTCATGCGCTACCGCAACCTGATCGAGGGCGAAGCATCCGCCGGTTCCTAATGTACG
GAGCAGATGCTAGGGCAAATTGCCCTAGCAGGGGAAAAAGGTCGAAAAGGTCTCTTTCCTGTGGATAGCA
CGTACATTGGGAACCCAAAGCCGTACATTGGGAACCGGAACCCGTACATTGGGAACCCAAAGCCGTACAT
TGGGAACCGGTCACACATGTAAGTGACTGATATAAAAGAGAAAAAAGGCGATTTTTCCGCCTAAAACTCT
TTAAAACTTATTAAAACTCTTAAAACCCGCCTGGCCTGTGCATAACTGTCTGGCCAGCGCACAGCCGAAG
AGCTGCAAAAAGCGCCTACCCTTCGGTCGCTGCGCTCCCTACGCCCCGCCGCTTCGCGTCGGCCTATCGC
GGCCGCTGGCCGCTCAAAAATGGCTGGCCTACGGCCAGGCAATCTACCAGGGCGCGGACAAGCCGCGCCG
TCGCCACTCGACCGCCGGCGCCCACATCAAGGCACCCTGCCTCGCGCGTTTCGGTGATGACGGTGAAAAC
CTCTGACACATGCAGCTCCCGGAGACGGTCACAGCTTGTCTGTAAGCGGATGCCGGGAGCAGACAAGCCC
GTCAGGGCGCGTCAGCGGGTGTTGGCGGGTGTCGGGGCGCAGCCATGACCCAGTCACGTAGCGATAGCGG
AGTGTATACTGGCTTAACTATGCGGCATCAGAGCAGATTGTACTGAGAGTGCACCATATGCGGTGTGAAA
TACCGCACAGATGCGTAAGGAGAAAATACCGCATCAGGCGCTCTTCCGCTTCCTCGCTCACTGACTCGCT
GCGCTCGGTCGTTCGGCTGCGGCGAGCGGTATCAGCTCACTCAAAGGCGGTAATACGGTTATCCACAGAA
TCAGGGGATAACGCAGGAAAGAACATGTGAGCAAAAGGCCAGCAAAAGGCCAGGAACCGTAAAAAGGCCG
CGTTGCTGGCGTTTTTCCATAGGCTCCGCCCCCCTGACGAGCATCACAAAAATCGACGCTCAAGTCAGAG
GTGGCGAAACCCGACAGGACTATAAAGATACCAGGCGTTTCCCCCTGGAAGCTCCCTCGTGCGCTCTCCT
GTTCCGACCCTGCCGCTTACCGGATACCTGTCCGCCTTTCTCCCTTCGGGAAGCGTGGCGCTTTCTCATA
GCTCACGCTGTAGGTATCTCAGTTCGGTGTAGGTCGTTCGCTCCAAGCTGGGCTGTGTGCACGAACCCCC
CGTTCAGCCCGACCGCTGCGCCTTATCCGGTAACTATCGTCTTGAGTCCAACCCGGTAAGACACGACTTA
TCGCCACTGGCAGCAGCCACTGGTAACAGGATTAGCAGAGCGAGGTAT
